>Addgene plasmid #45332 | pCU-LYS21-GFP | depositor full sequence | sequence record 63478 | pCU-LYS21-GFP sequence 7140 bps
GACGAAAGGGCCTCGTGATACGCCTATTTTTATAGGTTAATGTCATGATAATAATGGTTTCTTAGCAGGT
TAGACTAACATGCAAAAAGTTTATATTCATTTTTGTAGTTATTCTTGTTTTCATTAGGATGATTACACAC
TGTGGATGTGGATTAATCGATCATTGTTAATTTAGTGTAGCTACTACCATTTCAAACAAAACGTAAATTC
TTGCAGTCGTACTGGATCTGTGAATCTATTAGTATATATGAATTAAAGTAGCTTGTACATATTATTCTGT
TGAATCATATCGCAGAGCATTGGTTGAAATCCAAAATATAAAAATGTAATATCACAAAAAATAATACTAA
TTCTAACATTAATGGGTCAGATTTTTAGTGAATACTTAAATTTATAATATCGTCTATTTAAGCTAGCAAA
TGGAACAACATTTAAAGTAAGAACATCATATCTACATGAAAATGTATATTTCAATCTGACTAATAACGCA
GAGCACATCTTTCAGTGATGTCTGTCACATGATCAAAAAGAATTGTATTTAAATAATTCATAATAAAAGC
TTAAAAAATTACAATAATGAAAATAAAGTAAATAATGACATGGGTAAGAGTTCCGAAATAGAATCTTAGT
GTACAAAACAAAAATTGCATCATTAGAGATCCCCACATTCAAATATGTATCCGCTCATGAGACAATAACC
CTGATAAATGCTTCAATAATATTGAAAAAGGAAGAGTATGAGTATTCAACATTTCCGTGTCGCCCTTATT
CCCTTTTTTGCGGCATTTTGCCTTCCTGTTTTTGCTCACCCAGAAACGCTGGTGAAAGTAAAAGATGCTG
AAGATCAGTTGGGTGCACGAGTGGGTTACATCGAACTGGATCTCAACAGCGGTAAGATCCTTGAGAGTTT
TCGCCCCGAAGAACGTTTTCCAATGATGAGCACTTTTAAAGTTCTGCTATGTGGCGCGGTATTATCCCGT
ATTGACGCCGGGCAAGAGCAACTCGGTCGCCGCATACACTATTCTCAGAATGACTTGGTTGAGTACTCAC
CAGTCACAGAAAAGCATCTTACGGATGGCATGACAGTAAGAGAATTATGCAGTGCTGCCATAACCATGAG
TGATAACACTGCGGCCAACTTACTTCTGACAACGATCGGAGGACCGAAGGAGCTAACCGCTTTTTTGCAC
AACATGGGGGATCATGTAACTCGCCTTGATCGTTGGGAACCGGAGCTGAATGAAGCCATACCAAACGACG
AGCGTGACACCACGATGCCTGTAGCAATGGCAACAACGTTGCGCAAACTATTAACTGGCGAACTACTTAC
TCTAGCTTCCCGGCAACAATTAATAGACTGGATGGAGGCGGATAAAGTTGCAGGACCACTTCTGCGCTCG
GCCCTTCCGGCTGGCTGGTTTATTGCTGATAAATCTGGAGCCGGTGAGCGTGGGTCTCGCGGTATCATTG
CAGCACTGGGGCCAGATGGTAAGCCCTCCCGTATCGTAGTTATCTACACGACGGGGAGTCAGGCAACTAT
GGATGAACGAAATAGACAGATCGCTGAGATAGGTGCCTCACTGATTAAGCATTGGTAACTGTCAGACCAA
GTTTACTCATATATACTTTAGATTGATTTAAAACTTCATTTTTAATTTAAAAGGATCTAGGTGAAGATCC
TTTTTGATAATCTCATGACCAAAATCCCTTAACGTGAGTTTTCGTTCCACTGAGCGTCAGACCCCGTAGA
AAAGATCAAAGGATCTTCTTGAGATCCTTTTTTTCTGCGCGTAATCTGCTGCTTGCAAACAAAAAAACCA
CCGCTACCAGCGGTGGTTTGTTTGCCGGATCAAGAGCTACCAACTCTTTTTCCGAAGGTAACTGGCTTCA
GCAGAGCGCAGATACCAAATACTGTTCTTCTAGTGTAGCCGTAGTTAGGCCACCACTTCAAGAACTCTGT
AGCACCGCCTACATACCTCGCTCTGCTAATCCTGTTACCAGTGGCTGCTGCCAGTGGCGATAAGTCGTGT
CTTACCGGGTTGGACTCAAGACGATAGTTACCGGATAAGGCGCAGCGGTCGGGCTGAACGGGGGGTTCGT
GCACACAGCCCAGCTTGGAGCGAACGACCTACACCGAACTGAGATACCTACAGCGTGAGCTATGAGAAAG
CGCCACGCTTCCCGAAGGGAGAAAGGCGGACAGGTATCCGGTAAGCGGCAGGGTCGGAACAGGAGAGCGC
ACGAGGGAGCTTCCAGGGGGAAACGCCTGGTATCTTTATAGTCCTGTCGGGTTTCGCCACCTCTGACTTG
AGCGTCGATTTTTGTGATGCTCGTCAGGGGGGCGGAGCCTATGGAAAAACGCCAGCAACGCGGCCTTTTT
ACGGTTCCTGGCCTTTTGCTGGCCTTTTGCTCACATGTTCTTTCCTGCGTTATCCCCTGATTCTGTGGAT
AACCGTATTACCGCCTTTGAGTGAGCTGATACCGCTCGCCGCAGCCGAACGACCGAGCGCAGCGAGTCAG
TGAGCGAGGAAGCGGAAGAGCGCCCAATACGCAAACCGCCTCTCCCCGCGCGTTGGCCGATTCATTAATG
CAGCTGGCACGACAGGTTTCCCGACTGGAAAGCGGGCAGTGAGCGCAACGCAATTAATGTGAGTTAGCTC
ACTCATTAGGCACCCCAGGCTTTACACTTTATGCTTCCGGCTCGTATGTTGTGTGGAATTGTGAGCGGAT
AACAATTTCACACAGGAAACAGCTATGACCATGATTACGCCAAGCGCGCAATTAACCCTCACTAAAGGGA
ACAAAAGCTGGAGCTCAGAAAGCGAAGAAGATATATCTAGTTTTTCTCCGCACTCTTACCCATTCTCATT
TTTTTTAACTCAGCATTTTACTATAGATTTTTTTTCTTTCTTATAATCAAGTACATAGAATATATGCACA
TAGAAACAAAAAAGATAGGCAAGTTATTATTCAGACGCATTATCATAAAAAACTTTATTTATCTGTTAAC
GAAACAAAATTTAGCGCTATTTCTCAAAGGATTGTAGCAGCATCATGAGAAAAATATCGTCAATCGGAGC
GAAGTTTATTACGTCTACACAGGTAACAAGGGTATCTGTGTATTGAACCTCGGATTGAACCGGCATATTC
TCACACAAATGAGAAGCTTGAAATCCCCACGGATCCTGCCACACCCCCAACAATTAAAGTGACTAAGAAA
CAACTCTAGACCCTTGTTACTTATTTCACTCAAACTTGTACGTGCCCTGCTAACACAGTTTACAGATAGG
AGTCCATATGACTGCAATTCCACACACCTCGAATGGCTCTTATCCTCTCCCCTCTCCAATAGAAGAGACT
TGAGCTAAGAAAAAATTTACATCGGAATTTTTACAGCTGTGTTGGTTTCATCACTACTTTGCAAGCCTAG
TTTTTACCACTTCCTCATATGGTTATGACTCTTTTCCTCATCTTTTTGGTGCTTTCATTTCTTTTTGCAA
CGGTTTATAATTTTTACCTTCGCAATTTTCTGATTTTTTTTTGCAAAAATATTTTCACAATTTACAAAAT
GCACTAAAAGTCCGTAGAGAAGTGGGATCAGTTATTATTCCTTCACTTACTAACATCGATACATTTCGAA
TCAGCTATTTCATAGTGGTTTATGCTATTCTAATCACACATTTTGTTACAACACTTCCTTCAATACACGA
TTGTAGTTGTTGTACGTATCCATATAGTCGACTCATTTGCGTCGCCTTCTCTTGCTTTTAGCAACAGTCG
TTCTAGTTTTTGCAAGCTTCTGACTAATTCCTAAAGGCAAGTATAAATACATGCCGTTTCTTGCTGAAAC
CATATGTTATCTCGTATCTATGTTTCATTACACATTTTTGTAACAGCTATTTCAACTGGTGAAATACTAC
AAGTAAAAATATATTCTACCTAAAATATTTTTGCTGAACAAAGAATATTAAAGACTAGAACTAGTGGATC
CCCCGGGCTGCAGGAATTCATGTCTAAAGGTGAAGAATTATTCACTGGTGTTGTCCCAATTTTGGTTGAA
TTAGATGGTGATGTTAATGGTCACAAATTTTCTGTCTCCGGTGAAGGTGAAGGTGATGCTACTTACGGTA
AATTGACCTTAAAATTTATTTGTACTACTGGTAAATTGCCGGTTCCATGGCCAACCTTAGTCACTACTTT
CGGTTATGGTGTTCAATGTTTTGCTAGATACCCAGATCATATGAAACAACATGACTTTTTCAAGTCTGCC
ATGCCAGAAGGTTATGTTCAAGAAAGAACTATTTTTTTCAAAGATGACGGTAACTACAAGACCAGAGCTG
AAGTCAAGTTTGAAGGTGATACCTTAGTTAATAGAATCGAATTAAAAGGTATTGATTTTAAAGAAGATGG
TAACATTTTAGGTCACAAATTGGAATACAACTATAACTCTCACAATGTTTACATCATGGCTGACAAACAA
AAGAATGGTATCAAAGTTAACTTCAAAATTAGACACAACATTGAAGATGGTTCTGTTCAATTAGCTGACC
ATTATCAACAAAATACTCCAATTGGTGATGGTCCAGTCTTGTTACCAGACAACCATTACTTATCCACTCA
ATCTGCCTTATCCAAAGATCCAAACGAAAAGAGAGACCACATGGTCTTGTTAGAATTTGTTACTGCTGCT
GGTATTACCCATGGTATGGATGAATTGTACAAATAACTGCAGGTCGACCTCGAGAACACAACCCACAGCT
ACCACCATCAACAATATTTATATATATAACGTACACATAGAAATCACACAAACAGAGTATTTATTCTTAA
CTACATGAACTACCATCAGACCGTCTGGGCCACTATATAATGTGCCATTCATAAACGTGATCACTTTACG
TAGCAGGCAACCCCAGGTGAAAATTTTTCAGCGAGCTGCCAGATTGTCAGGTGAAAAACTGAAAAAAACT
TCTGGGCGATGAGCTTGTGGCGGGAAATTAAGTATATAAAGCAGTTAGTTTCTTCTGCTTCTTGTGGTTC
TGGGTATTCTTGTAATATTTGGAAGAATAGAAAATCAAGACTACTGCCTTTCTTTTCATATTATAGAGGA
AGAAATACGCACGAACACGATATAGAGGTAAAGGTACCCAATTCGCCCTATAGTGAGTCGTATTACGCGC
GCTCACTGGCCGTCGTTTTACAACGTCGTGACTGGGAAAACCCTGGCGTTACCCAACTTAATCGCCTTGC
AGCACATCCCCCTTTCGCCAGCTGGCGTAATAGCGAAGAGGCCCGCACCGATCGCCCTTCCCAACAGTTG
CGCAGCCTGAATGGCGAATGG
[124 nt withheld, positions 5342-5465]
C
[91 nt withheld, positions 5467-5557]
A
[49 nt withheld, positions 5559-5607]
CCTTTGACGTTGGAGTCCACGTTCTTT
[37 nt withheld, positions 5635-5671]
ACCCTATCTCGGTCTATTCTTTTGATTTATAAGGGATTTTGCCGATTTCGGCCTATTGGTTAAAAAATGA
GCTGATTTAACAAAAATTTAACGCGAATTTTAACAAAATATTAACGCTTACAATTTCCTGATGCGGTATT
TTCTCCTTACGCATCTGTGCGGTATTTCACACCGCATAGGGTAATAACTGATATAATTAAATTGAAGCTC
TAATTTGTGAGTTTAGTATACATGCATTTACTTATAATACAGTTTTTTAGTTTTGCTGGCCGCATCTTCT
CAAATATGCTTCCCAGCCTGCTTTTCTGTAACGTTCACCCTCTACCTTAGCATCCCTTCCCTTTGCAAAT
AGTCCTCTTCCAACAATAATAATGTCAGATCCTGTAGAGACCACATCATCCACGGTTCTATACTGTTGAC
CCAATGCGTCTCCCTTGTCATCTAAACCCACACCGGGTGTCATAATCAACCAATCGTAACCTTCATCTCT
TCCACCCATGTCTCTTTGAGCAATAAAGCCGATAACAAAATCTTTGTCGCTCTTCGCAATGTCAACAGTA
CCCTTAGTATATTCTCCAGTAGATAGGGAGCCCTTGCATGACAATTCTGCTAACATCAAAAGGCCTCTAG
GTTCCTTTGTTACTTCTTCTGCCGCCTGCTTCAAACCGCTAACAATACCTGGGCCCACCACACCGTGTGC
ATTCGTAATGTCTGCCCATTCTGCTATTCTGTATACACCCGCAGAGTACTGCAATTTGACTGTATTACCA
ATGTCAGCAAATTTTCTGTCTTCGAAGAGTAAAAAATTGTACTTGGCGGATAATGCCTTTAGCGGCTTAA
CTGTGCCCTCCATGGAAAAATCAGTCAAGATATCCACATGTGTTTTTAGTAAACAAATTTTGGGACCTAA
TGCTTCAACTAACTCCAGTAATTCCTTGGTGGTACGAACATCCAATGAAGCACACAAGTTTGTTTGCTTT
TCGTGCATGATATTAAATAGCTTGGCAGCAACAGGACTAGGATGAGTAGCAGCACGTTCCTTATATGTAG
CTTTCGACATGATTTATCTTCGTTTCCTGCAGGTTTTTGTTCTGTGCAGTTGGGTTAAGAATACTGGGCA
ATTTCATGTTTCTTCAACACTACATATGCGTATATATACCAATCTAAGTCTGTGCTCCTTCCTTCGTTCT
TCCTTCTGTTCGGAGATTACCGAATCAAAAAAATTTCAAGGAAACCGAAATCAAAAAAAAGAATAAAAAA
AAAATGATGAATTGAAAAGGTGGTATGGTGCACTCTCAGTACAATCTGCTCTGATGCCGCATAGTTAAGC
CAGCCCCGACACCCGCCAACACCCGCTGACGCGCCCTGACGGGCTTGTCTGCTCCCGGCATCCGCTTACA
GACAAGCTGTGACCGTCTCCGGGAGCTGCATGTGTCAGAGGTTTTCACCGTCATCACCGAAACGCGCGA
Features (pLannotate 1.2.2; 18 found; start..end, strand, type, name):
    666..737     +  promoter       AmpR promoter: bla
    738..1598    +  CDS            AmpR: β-lactamase; bla; confers resistance to ampicillin, carbenicillin, and related antibiotics
   1769..2357    +  rep_origin     ori: high-copy-number ColE1/pMB1/pBR322/pUC origin of replication
   2540..2632    +  CDS            lacI (fragment): lac repressor; lacI; The lac repressor binds to the lac operator to inhibit transcription in E. coli. This inhibition can be relieved by adding lactose or isopropyl-β-D-thiogalactopyranoside (IPTG).
   2645..2666    +  protein_bind   CAP binding site: CAP binding activates transcription in the presence of cAMP. E. coli catabolite activator protein
   2681..2711    +  promoter       lac promoter: promoter for the E. coli lac operon
   2719..2735    +  protein_bind   lac operator: The lac repressor binds to the lac operator to inhibit transcription in E. coli. This inhibition can be relieved by adding lactose or isopropyl-β-D-thiogalactopyranoside (IPTG). lac repressor encoded by lacI
   2780..2798    +  promoter       T3 promoter: promoter for bacteriophage T3 RNA polymerase
   3975..4009    +  misc_feature   MCS (fragment): pBluescript multiple cloning site
   4010..4723    +  CDS            GFPmut3: GFPmut3 is a basic (constitutively fluorescent) green fluorescent protein published in 1996, derived from Aequorea victoria. It is reported to be a very rapidly-maturing weak dimer.
   5157..5175    -  promoter       T7 promoter: promoter for bacteriophage T7 RNA polymerase
   5183..5338    +  CDS            lacZα (fragment): LacZα fragment of β-galactosidase; lacZ fragment
   5342..5770    +  rep_origin     f1 ori (sequence partly withheld): f1 bacteriophage origin of replication; arrow indicates direction of (+) strand synthesis
   5798..5849    -  misc_feature   bom (fragment): basis of mobility region from pBR322
   5928..6731    -  CDS            URA3: orotidine-5'-phosphate decarboxylase, required for uracil biosynthesis; S. cerevisiae URA3; yeast auxotrophic marker, counterselectable with 5-fluoroorotic acid (5-FOA)
   6732..6947    -  promoter       URA3 promoter: S. cerevisiae URA3
   6955..7004    -  misc_feature   bom (fragment): basis of mobility region from pBR322
   7106..1       -  CDS            rop (fragment) (across the origin): Rop protein, which maintains plasmids at low copy number; rop
