[The description below was written by a language model from this plasmid's Addgene catalogue record and pLannotate feature annotations shown in this document.]
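Description:
pCU-LYS21-GFP is a Candida glabrata expression plasmid of 7,140 bp built on the pGRB2.3 backbone, serving as a shuttle vector between E. coli and yeast. In bacteria it is maintained at high copy through a ColE1/pUC-type origin and selected with ampicillin via the β-lactamase gene. An f1 phage origin and pBluescript-derived elements (lac promoter/operator, lacZα fragment, T3 and T7 promoters flanking the cloning region) are also present. In yeast, selection relies on the S. cerevisiae URA3 marker with its own promoter, which complements uracil auxotrophy and can be counterselected with 5-FOA. The feature table does not annotate a yeast replication origin or centromere, so the record does not show how the plasmid is maintained in C. glabrata.

The payload is a 717 bp yeast-enhanced GFP (yeGFP) coding sequence, detected by the annotation as GFPmut3, cloned between EcoRI and SalI sites just downstream of a residual multiple cloning site. It is driven by the C. glabrata LYS21 promoter, which was inserted as a SacI/SpeI fragment into SacI/XbaI-cut backbone, replacing the promoter originally present in pGRB2.3. The modification note also mentions "PDC1 promoter", which conflicts with the plasmid name and the promoter field and looks like a carry-over from a related entry. The promoter itself is not annotated, but it presumably occupies the unannotated stretch between the T3 promoter and the MCS. No terminator is annotated in the gap after GFP.

The plasmid belongs to a set of C. glabrata expression vectors with different promoters. The GFP version can report LYS21 promoter activity, and the GFP can presumably be exchanged for another gene of interest.
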