Addgene plasmid #45332: pCU-LYS21-GFP
Depositing lab: Brendan Cormack. Depositing organization: Johns Hopkins University and School of Medicine. Publication: Expression plasmids for use in Candida glabrata. Zordan RE, Ren Y, Pan SJ, Rotondo G, De Las Penas A, Iluore J, Cormack BP. G3 (Bethesda). 2013 Oct 3;3(10):1675-86. doi: 10.1534/g3.113.006908. PubMed 23934995.
Backbone
  Vector backbone: pGRB2.3
  Total vector size (bp): 7140
  Modifications to backbone: PDC1 promoter C. glabrata LYS21 promoter (cut SacI/SpeI) was cloned into pGRB2.3 backbone (cut SacI/XbaI), replacing the PGK2 promoter originally found in pGRB2.3
  Vector type: C. glabrata expression
  Selectable markers: URA3
Growth in bacteria
  Bacterial resistance: Ampicillin, 100 μg/mL
  Growth temperature: 37°C
  Growth strain: DH10B
  Copy number: High Copy
Gene/Insert
  Gene/Insert name: yeGFP (alt name: GFP)
  Species: Synthetic
  Insert size (bp): 717
  Promoter: LYS21
  Cloning method: Restriction Enzyme; 5′ cloning site EcoRI (unknown if destroyed); 3′ cloning site SalI (unknown if destroyed)
  Sequencing primers: 5′ M13R
Terms and licenses: Academic/Nonprofit Terms; Industry Terms: Not Available to Industry
How to cite: pCU-LYS21-GFP was a gift from Brendan Cormack (Addgene plasmid # 45332 ; http://n2t.net/addgene:45332 ; RRID:Addgene_45332)
