>Addgene plasmid #45332 | pCU-LYS21-GFP | addgene partial sequence | sequence record 64727 | URA3-R2 5'-TTGGCGGATAATGCCTTTAG-3'
AGATATCCACATGTGTTTTTAGTAAACAAATTTTGGGACCTAATGCTTCAACTAACTCCAGTAATTCCTT
GGTGGTACGAACATCCAATGAAGCACACAAGTTTGTTTGCTTTTCGTGCATGATATTAAATAGCTTGGCA
GCAACAGGACTAGGATGAGTAGCAGCACGTTCCTTATATGTAGCTTTCGACATGATTTATCTTCGTTTCC
TGCAGGTTTTTGTTCTGTGCAGTTGGGTTAAGAATACTGGGCAATTTCATGTTTCTTCAACACTACATAT
GCGTATATATACCAATCTAAGTCTGTGCTCCTTCCTTCGTTCTTCCTTCTGTTCGGAGATTACCGAATCA
AAAAAATTTCAAGGAAACCGAAATCAAAAAAAAGAATAAAAAAAAAATGATGAATTGAAAAGGTGGTATG
GTGCACTCTCAGTACAATCTGCTCTGATGCCGCATAGTTAAGCCAGCCCCGACACCCGCCAACACCCGCT
GACGCGCCCTGACGGGCTTGTCTGCTCCCGGCATCCGCTTACAGACAAGCTGTGACCGTCTCCGGGAGCT
GCATGTGTCAGAGGTTTTCACCGTCATCACCGAAACGCGCGAGACGAAAGGGCCTCGTGATACGCCTATT
TTTATAGGTTAATGTCATGATAATAATGGTTTCTTAGCAGGTTAGACTAACATGCAAAAAGTTTATATTC
ATTTTTGTAGTTATTCTTGTTTTCATTAGGATGATTACACACTGTGGATGTGGATTAATCGATCATTGTT
AATTTAGTGTAGCTACTACCATTTCAAACAAAACGTAAATTCTTGCAGTCGTACTGGATCTGTGAATCTA
TTAGTATATATGAATTAAAGTAGCTTGTACATATTATTCTGTTGAATCATATCGCAGAGCATTGGTTGAA
ATCCAAAATATAAAAATGTAATATCACAAAAAATAATACTA
