>Addgene plasmid #45332 | pCU-LYS21-GFP | addgene partial sequence | sequence record 66513 | yGFP-R 5'-GCATCACCTTCACCTTCACC-3'
ACCAAAATTGGGACAACACCAGTGAATAATTCTTCACCTTTAGACATGAATTCCTGCAGCCCGGGGGATC
CACTAGTTCTAGTCTTTAATATTCTTTGTTCAGCAAAAATATTTTAGGTAGAATATATTTTTACTTGTAG
TATTTCACCAGTTGAAATAGCTGTTACAAAAATGTGTAATGAAACATAGATACGAGATAACATATGGTTT
CAGCAAGAAACGGCATGTATTTATACTTGCCTTTAGGAATTAGTCAGAAGCTTGCAAAAACTAGAACGAC
TGTTGCTAAAAGCAAGAGAAGGCGACGCAAATGAGTCGACTATATGGATACGTACAACAACTACAATCGT
GTATTGAAGGAAGTGTTGTAACAAAATGTGTGATTAGAATAGCATAAACCACTATGAAATAGCTGATTCG
AAATGTATCGATGTTAGTAAGTGAAGGAATAATAACTGATCCCACTTCTCTACGGACTTTTAGTGCATTT
TGTAAATTGTGAAAATATTTTTGCAAAAAAAAATCAGAAAATTGCGAAGGTAAAAATTATAAACCGTTGC
AAAAAGAAATGAAAGCACCAAAAAGATGAGGAAAAGAGTCATAACCATATGAGGAAGTGGTAAAAACTAG
GCTTGCAAAGTAGTGATGAAACCAACACAGCTGTAAAAATTCCGATGTAAATTTTTTCTTAGCTCAAGTC
TCTTCTATTGGAGAGGGGAGAGGATAAGAGCCATTCGAGGTGTGTGGAATTGCAGTCATATGGACTCCTA
TCTGTAAACTGTGTTAGCAGGGCACGTACAAGTTTGAGTGAAATAAGTAACAAGGGTCTAGAGTTGTTC
